Addgene plasmid #221702: pHAGE-RNF8-R42A
Purpose: Lentiviral expression of human RNF8 (R42A) in mammalian cells
Depositing lab: Derrick Sek Tong Ong. Depositing organization: National University of Singapore. Publication: CAMK2D serves as a molecular scaffold for RNF8-MAD2 complex to induce mitotic checkpoint in glioma. Chuah YH, Tay EXY, Grinchuk OV, Yoon J, Feng J, Kannan S, Robert M, Jakhar R, Liang Y, Lee BWL, Wang LC, Lim YT, Zhao T, Sobota RM, Lu G, Low BC, Crasta KC, Verma CS, Lin Z, Ong DST. Cell Death Differ. 2023 Aug;30(8):1973-1987. doi: 10.1038/s41418-023-01192-3. Epub 2023 Jul 19. PubMed 37468549.
Backbone
  Vector backbone: pHAGE
  Vector type: Lentiviral
Growth in bacteria
  Bacterial resistance: Ampicillin, 100 μg/mL
  Growth temperature: 37°C
  Growth strain: NEB Stable
  Copy number: High Copy
Gene/Insert
  Gene/Insert name: RNF8
  Species: H. sapiens (human)
  Mutation: R42A
  Entrez Gene: RNF8 (a.k.a. hRNF8)
  Cloning method: Gateway Cloning
Terms and licenses: Academic/Nonprofit Terms; Industry Terms: Not Available to Industry
How to cite: pHAGE-RNF8-R42A was a gift from Derrick Sek Tong Ong (Addgene plasmid # 221702 ; http://n2t.net/addgene:221702 ; RRID:Addgene_221702)
