[The description below was written by a language model from this plasmid's Addgene catalogue record and pLannotate feature annotations shown in this document.]
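Description:
pHAGE-RNF8-R42A is a roughly 10 kb HIV-1-derived lentiviral transfer plasmid built on the pHAGE backbone for expressing a point mutant of human RNF8 in mammalian cells. It is maintained in E. coli through a high-copy ColE1/pUC-type origin and selected with ampicillin via the β-lactamase gene; the record lists a recombination-tolerant strain as the growth host, which is common for plasmids carrying repeated LTRs. The viral framework comprises a truncated 5' LTR, the Ψ packaging signal with an adjoining gag fragment, the Rev response element for Rev-dependent nuclear export of the genomic RNA, the cPPT/CTS, and a ΔU3 self-inactivating 3' LTR, so the integrated provirus lacks LTR promoter activity. Packaging functions are not encoded, apart from short residual rev and nef fragments, and must be supplied in trans. Fragments of an SV40 origin and poly(A) signal and lac regulatory sequences also sit in the backbone.

The expression cassette is driven by the strong constitutive EF-1α promoter. The RNF8 open reading frame, which encodes an E3 ubiquitin ligase involved in DNA damage signalling, carries the R42A substitution and was inserted by Gateway recombination, leaving it flanked by attB1 and attB2 sites. A V5 epitope tag lies just downstream of attB2, positioned as a C-terminal tag, although the annotation alone does not confirm that it is in frame with RNF8. An EMCV IRES then directs translation of EGFP from the same transcript, letting transduced cells be identified or sorted by green fluorescence, and a WPRE enhances transcript expression. The record does not state the functional consequence of R42A; the associated study concerns an RNF8-MAD2 complex and the mitotic checkpoint in glioma.
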