Features (pLannotate 1.2.2; 27 found; start..end, strand, type, name):
     72..172     -  CDS            Rev (fragment): human immunodeficiency virus 1 (HIV-1) Rev protein; rev; enhances nuclear export of unspliced and incompletely spliced viral mRNAs
    549..782     -  misc_feature   RRE: The Rev response element (RRE) of HIV-1 allows for Rev-dependent mRNA export from the nucleus to the cytoplasm.
    957..1295    -  CDS            HIV-1 gag (fragment): gag protein from human immunodeficiency virus 1; gag
   1279..1404    -  misc_feature   HIV-1 Ψ: packaging signal of human immunodeficiency virus type 1
   1451..1708    -  LTR            5' LTR (truncated): truncated 5' long terminal repeat (LTR) from HIV-1
   1756..2085    -  CDS            nef (fragment): NEF_HV1BR - Experimental evidence at protein level: Swiss-Prot protein existence level 1. Extracellular Nef protein targets CD4(+) T-lymphocytes for apoptosis by interacting with CXCR4 surface receptors (PubMed:14990729). From Human immunodeficiency virus type 1 group M subtype B (isolate BRU/LAI) (HIV-1).
   2252..2335    -  polyA_signal   SV40 poly(A) signal (fragment): SV40 polyadenylation signal
   2369..2385    -  protein_bind   lac operator: The lac repressor binds to the lac operator to inhibit transcription in E. coli. This inhibition can be relieved by adding lactose or isopropyl-β-D-thiogalactopyranoside (IPTG). lac repressor encoded by lacI
   2393..2423    -  promoter       lac promoter: promoter for the E. coli lac operon
   2438..2459    -  protein_bind   CAP binding site: CAP binding activates transcription in the presence of cAMP. E. coli catabolite activator protein
   2472..2509    -  CDS            lacI (fragment): lac repressor; lacI; The lac repressor binds to the lac operator to inhibit transcription in E. coli. This inhibition can be relieved by adding lactose or isopropyl-β-D-thiogalactopyranoside (IPTG).
   2534..2627    -  rep_origin     SV40 ori (fragment): SV40 origin of replication
   2633..2687    -  CDS            lacI (fragment): lac repressor; lacI; The lac repressor binds to the lac operator to inhibit transcription in E. coli. This inhibition can be relieved by adding lactose or isopropyl-β-D-thiogalactopyranoside (IPTG).
   2870..3458    -  rep_origin     ori: high-copy-number ColE1/pMB1/pBR322/pUC origin of replication
   3629..4489    -  CDS            AmpR: β-lactamase; bla; confers resistance to ampicillin, carbenicillin, and related antibiotics
   4490..4594    -  promoter       AmpR promoter: bla
   4799..5032    -  LTR            3' LTR (ΔU3): self-inactivating 3' long terminal repeat (LTR) from HIV-1
   5034..5099    -  CDS            nef (fragment): NEF_HV1Z2 - Experimental evidence at protein level: Swiss-Prot protein existence level 1. Extracellular Nef protein targets CD4(+) T-lymphocytes for apoptosis by interacting with CXCR4 surface receptors. From Human immunodeficiency virus type 1 group M subtype D (isolate Z2/CDC-Z34) (HIV-1).
   5107..5695    -  misc_feature   WPRE: woodchuck hepatitis virus posttranscriptional regulatory element
   5712..6428    -  CDS            EGFP: EGFP is a basic (constitutively fluorescent) green fluorescent protein published in 1996, derived from Aequorea victoria. It is reported to be a rapidly-maturing weak dimer with moderate acid sensitivity.
   6442..6904    -  misc_feature   IRES: internal ribosome entry site (IRES) of the encephalomyocarditis virus (EMCV)
   7030..7071    -  CDS            V5 tag: epitope tag from simian virus 5
   7124..7148    +  protein_bind   attB2: mutant version of attB; recombination site for the Gateway® BP reaction BP Clonase™
   7153..8607    -  CDS            RNF8: RNF8_HUMAN - Also known as KIAA0646. Experimental evidence at protein level: Swiss-Prot protein existence level 1. E3 ubiquitin-protein ligase that plays a key role in DNA damage signaling via 2 distinct roles: by mediating the 'Lys-63'-linked ubiquitination of histones H2A and H2AX and promoting the recruitment of DNA repair proteins at double-strand breaks (DSBs) sites, and by catalyzing 'Lys-48'-linked ubiquitination to remove target proteins from DNA damage sites. Following DNA DSBs, it is recruited to the sites of damage by ATM-phosphorylated MDC1 and catalyzes the 'Lys-63'-linked ubiquit
   8613..8633    -  protein_bind   attB1: mutant version of attB; core recombination site for the Gateway® BP reaction BP Clonase™
   8654..9832    -  promoter       EF-1α promoter: strong constitutive promoter for human elongation factor EF-1α
   9880..27      -  misc_feature   cPPT/CTS (across the origin): central polypurine tract and central termination sequence of HIV-1
>Addgene plasmid #221702 | pHAGE-RNF8-R42A | addgene full sequence | sequence record 442612 | Addgene NGS Result
CCCCCAATCCCCCCTTTTCTTTTAAAATTGTGGATGAATACTGCCATTTGTGAATTCGGCGATACCGTCG
AGATCCGTTCACTAATCGAATGGATCTGTCTCTGTCTCTCTCTCCACCTTCTTCTTCTATTCCTTCGGGC
CTGTCGGGTCCCCTCGGGGTTGGGAGGTGGGTCTGAAACGATAATGGTGAATATCCCTGCCTAACTCTAT
TCACTATAGAAAGTACAGCAAAAACTATTCTTAAACCTACCAAGCCTCCTACTATCATTATGAATAATTT
TATATACCACAGCCAATTTGTTATGTTAAACCAATTCCACAAACTTGCCCATTTATCTAATTCCAATAAT
TCTTGTTCATTCTTTTCTTGCTGGTTTTGCGATTCTTCAATTAAGGAGTGTATTAAGCTTGTGTAATTGT
TAATTTCTCTGTCCCACTCCATCCAGGTCGTGTGATTCCAAATCTGTTCCAGAGATTTATTACTCCAACT
AGCATTCCAAGGCACAGCAGTGGTGCAAATGAGTTTTCCAGAGCAACCCCAAATCCCCAGGAGCTGTTGA
TCCTTTAGGTATCTTTCCACAGCCAGGATTCTTGCCTGGAGCTGCTTGATGCCCCAGACTGTGAGTTGCA
ACAGATGCTGTTGCGCCTCAATAGCCCTCAGCAAATTGTTCTGCTGCTGCACTATACCAGACAATAATTG
TCTGGCCTGTACCGTCAGCGTCATTGACGCTGCGCCCATAGTGCTTCCTGCTGCTCCCAAGAACCCAAGG
AACAAAGCTCCTATTCCCACTGCTCTTTTTTCTCTCTGCACCACTCTTCTCTTTGCCTTGGTGGGTGCTA
CTCCTAATGGTTCAATTTTTACTACTTTATATTTATATAATTCACTTCTCCAATTGTCCCTCATATCTCC
TCCTCCAGGTCTGAAGATCAGCGGCCGGCCGCTTGCTGTGCGGTGGTCTTACTTTTGTTTTGCTCTTCCT
CTATCTTGTCTAAAGCTTCCTTGGTGTCTTTTATCTCTATCCTTTGATGCACACAATAGAGGGTTGCTAC
TGTATTATATAATGATCTAAGTTCTTCTGATCCTGTCTGAAGGGATGGTTGTAGCTGTCCCAGTATTTGT
CTACAGCCTTCTGATGTTTCTAACAGGCCAGGATTAACTGCGAATCGTTCTAGCTCCCTGCTTGCCCATA
CTATATGTTTTAATTTATATTTTTTCTTTCCCCCTGGCCTTAACCGAATTTTTTCCCATCGCGATCTAAT
TCTCCCCCGCTTAATACTGACGCTCTCGCACCCATCTCTCTCCTTCTAGCCTCCGCTAGTCAAAATTTTT
GGCGTACTCACCAGTCGCCGCCCCTCGCCTCTTGCCGTGCGCGCTTCAGCAAGCCGAGTCCTGCGTCGAG
AGAGCTCCTCTGGTTTCCCTTTCGCTTTCAAGTCCCTGTTCGGGCGCCACTGCTAGAGATTTTCCACACT
GACTAAAAGGGTCTGAGGGATCTCTAGTTACCAGAGTCACACAACAGACGGGCACACACTACTTGAAGCA
CTCAAGGCAAGCTTTATTGAGGCTTAAGCAGTGGGTTCCCTAGTTAGCCAGAGAGCTCCCAGGCTCAGAT
CTGGTCTAACCAGAGAGACCCAGTACAGGCAAAAAGCAGCTGCTTATATGCAGGATCTGAGGGCTCGCCA
CTCCCCAGTCCCGCCCAGGCCACGCCTCCCTGGAAAGTCCCCAGCGGAAAGTCCCTTGTAGCAAGCTCGA
TATCAGCAGTTCTTGAAGTACTCCGGATGCAGCTCTCGGGCCACGTGATGAAATGCTAGGCGGCTGTCAA
ACCTCCACTCTAACACTTCTCTCTCCGGGTCATCCATCCCATGCAGGCTCACAGGGTGTAACAAGCTGGT
GTTCTCTCCTTTATTGGCCTCTTCTACCTTATCTGGCTCAACTGGTACTAGCTTGTAGCACCATCCAAAG
GTCAGTGGATATCTGACCCCTGGCCCTGGTGTGTAGTTCTGCTAATCAGGGAAGTAGCCTTGTGTGTGGT
AGATCCACAGATCAAGGATATCTTGTCTTCTTTGGGAGTGAATTAGCCCTTCCAACTACTAAGTTTGTAG
TACATATTTAACAAATACAATTTCTTTAAAATGAAAATAATTCAGAGGAATCACAGGTTTAGAGTAAATG
AAACCACAGGTAATTGGCAGTGGTAATAGGGTATGGGGTGGGAAGTTTGGGATGATTTTGGTTAGCTTGA
GTTATCCAGTTGATCCAGACATGATAAGATACATTGATGAGTTTGGACAAACCACAACTAGAATGCAGTG
AAAAAAATGCTTTATTTGTGAAATTCGTAATCATGTCATAGCTGTTTCCTGTGTGAAATTGTTATCCGCT
CACAATTCCACACAACATACGAGCCGGAAGCATAAAGTGTAAAGCCTGGGGTGCCTAATGAGTGAGCTAA
CTCACATTAATTGCGTTGCGCTCACTGCCCGCTTTCCAGTCGGGAAACCTGTCGTGCCACGGGGAGCTTT
TTGCAAAAGCCTAGGCCTCCAAAAAAGCCTCCTCACTACTTCTGGAATAGCTCAGAGGCCGAGGCGGCCT
CGGCCTCTGCATAAATAAAAAAAATTAGTCAGCCATGAGCTTGCTGCATTAATGAATCGGCCAACGCGCG
GGGAGAGGCGGTTTGCGTATTGGGCGCTCTTCCGCTTCCTCGCTCACTGACTCGCTGCGCTCGGTCGTTC
GGCTGCGGCGAGCGGTATCAGCTCACTCAAAGGCGGTAATACGGTTATCCACAGAATCAGGGGATAACGC
AGGAAAGAACATGTGAGCAAAAGGCCAGCAAAAGGCCAGGAACCGTAAAAAGGCCGCGTTGCTGGCGTTT
TTCCATAGGCTCCGCCCCCCTGACGAGCATCACAAAAATCGACGCTCAAGTCAGAGGTGGCGAAACCCGA
CAGGACTATAAAGATACCAGGCGTTTCCCCCTGGAAGCTCCCTCGTGCGCTCTCCTGTTCCGACCCTGCC
GCTTACCGGATACCTGTCCGCCTTTCTCCCTTCGGGAAGCGTGGCGCTTTCTCATAGCTCACGCTGTAGG
TATCTCAGTTCGGTGTAGGTCGTTCGCTCCAAGCTGGGCTGTGTGCACGAACCCCCCGTTCAGCCCGACC
GCTGCGCCTTATCCGGTAACTATCGTCTTGAGTCCAACCCGGTAAGACACGACTTATCGCCACTGGCAGC
AGCCACTGGTAACAGGATTAGCAGAGCGAGGTATGTAGGCGGTGCTACAGAGTTCTTGAAGTGGTGGCCT
AACTACGGCTACACTAGAAGAACAGTATTTGGTATCTGCGCTCTGCTGAAGCCAGTTACCTTCGGAAAAA
GAGTTGGTAGCTCTTGATCCGGCAAACAAACCACCGCTGGTAGCGGTGGTTTTTTTGTTTGCAAGCAGCA
GATTACGCGCAGAAAAAAAGGATCTCAAGAAGATCCTTTGATCTTTTCTACGGGGTCTGACGCTCAGTGG
AACGAAAACTCACGTTAAGGGATTTTGGTCATGAGATTATCAAAAAGGATCTTCACCTAGATCCTTTTAA
ATTAAAAATGAAGTTTTAAATCAATCTAAAGTATATATGAGTAAACTTGGTCTGACAGTTACCAATGCTT
AATCAGTGAGGCACCTATCTCAGCGATCTGTCTATTTCGTTCATCCATAGTTGCCTGACTCCCCGTCGTG
TAGATAACTACGATACGGGAGGGCTTACCATCTGGCCCCAGTGCTGCAATGATACCGCGAGACCCACGCT
CACCGGCTCCAGATTTATCAGCAATAAACCAGCCAGCCGGAAGGGCCGAGCGCAGAAGTGGTCCTGCAAC
TTTATCCGCCTCCATCCAGTCTATTAATTGTTGCCGGGAAGCTAGAGTAAGTAGTTCGCCAGTTAATAGT
TTGCGCAACGTTGTTGCCATTGCTACAGGCATCGTGGTGTCACGCTCGTCGTTTGGTATGGCTTCATTCA
GCTCCGGTTCCCAACGATCAAGGCGAGTTACATGATCCCCCATGTTGTGCAAAAAAGCGGTTAGCTCCTT
CGGTCCTCCGATCGTTGTCAGAAGTAAGTTGGCCGCAGTGTTATCACTCATGGTTATGGCAGCACTGCAT
AATTCTCTTACTGTCATGCCATCCGTAAGATGCTTTTCTGTGACTGGTGAGTACTCAACCAAGTCATTCT
GAGAATAGTGTATGCGGCGACCGAGTTGCTCTTGCCCGGCGTCAACACGGGATAATACCGCGCCACATAG
CAGAACTTTAAAAGTGCTCATCATTGGAAAACGTTCTTCGGGGCGAAAACTCTCAAGGATCTTACCGCTG
TTGAGATCCAGTTCGATGTAACCCACTCGTGCACCCAACTGATCTTCAGCATCTTTTACTTTCACCAGCG
TTTCTGGGTGAGCAAAAACAGGAAGGCAAAATGCCGCAAAAAAGGGAATAAGGGCGACACGGAAATGTTG
AATACTCATACTCTTCCTTTTTCAATATTATTGAAGCATTTATCAGGGTTATTGTCTCATGAGCGGATAC
ATATTTGAATGTATTTAGAAAAATAAACAAATAGGGGTTCCGCGCACATTTCCCCGAAAAGTGCCACCTG
ACGTCTAAGAAACCATTATTATCATGACATTAACCTATAAAAATAGGCGTATCACGAGGCCCTTTCGTCT
TCAAGAATGATCTAGCCCTTTCCTTAATTAACCCGGGCCTCTCACTCTCTGATATTCATTTCTTTGCAAG
TTATAAATACTGAATAATAAGATGACATGAACTACTACTGCTAGAGATTTTCCACACTGACTAAAAGGGT
CTGAGGGATCTCTAGTTACCAGAGTCACACAACAGACGGGCACACACTACTTGAAGCACTCAAGGCAAGC
TTTATTGAGGCTTAAGCAGTGGGTTCCCTAGTTAGCCAGAGAGCTCCCAGGCTCAGATCTGGTCTAACCA
GAGAGACCCAGTACAAGCAAAAAGCAGATCTTGTCTTCGTTGGGAGTGAATTAGCCCTTCCAGTCCCCCC
TTTTCTTTTAAAAAGTGGCTAAGATCTACAGCTGCCTTGTAAGTCATTGGTCTTAAAGGATCTCAGGCGG
GGAGGCGGCCCAAAGGGAGATCCGACTCGTCTGAGGGCGAAGGCGAAGACGCGGAAGAGGCCGCAGAGCC
GGCAGCAGGCCGCGGGAAGGAAGGTCCGCTGGATTGAGGGCCGAAGGGACGTAGCAGAAGGACGTCCCGC
GCAGAATCCAGGTGGCAACACAGGCGAGCAGTCAAGGAAAGGACGATGATTTCCCCGACAACACCACGGA
ATTGTCAGTGCCCAACAGCCGAGCCCCTGTCCAGCAGCGGGCAAGGCAGGCGGCGATGAGTTCCGCCGTG
GCAATAGGGAGGGGGAAAGCGAAAGTCCCGGAAAGGAGCTGACAGGTGGTGGCAATGCCCCAACCAGTGG
GGGTTGCGTCAGCAAACACAGTGCACACCACGCCACGTTGCCTGACAACGGGCCACAACTCCTCATAAAG
AGACAGCAACCAGGATTTATACAAGGAGGAGAAAATGAAAGCCATACGGGAAGCAATAGCATGATACAAA
GGCATTAAAGCAGCGTATCCACATAGCGTAAAAGGAGCAACATAGTTAAGAATACCAGTCAATCTTTCAC
AAATTTTGTAATCCAGAGGTTGATTAGGATCTATCGATTTACTTGTACAGCTCGTCCATGCCGAGAGTGA
TCCCGGCGGCGGTCACGAACTCCAGCAGGACCATGTGATCGCGCTTCTCGTTGGGGTCTTTGCTCAGGGC
GGACTGGGTACTCAGGTAGTGGTTGTCGGGCAGCAGCACGGGGCCGTCGCCGATGGGGGTGTTCTGCTGG
TAGTGGTCGGCGAGCTGCACGCTGCCGTCCTCGATGTTGTGGCGGATCTTGAAGTTCACCTTGATGCCGT
TCTTCTGCTTGTCGGCCATGATATAGACGTTGTGGCTGTTGTAGTTGTACTCCAGCTTGTGCCCCAGGAT
GTTGCCGTCCTCCTTGAAGTCGATGCCCTTCAGCTCGATGCGGTTCACCAGGGTGTCGCCCTCGAACTTC
ACCTCGGCGCGGGTCTTGTAGTTGCCGTCGTCCTTGAAGAAGATGGTGCGCTCCTGGACGTAGCCTTCGG
GCATGGCGGACTTGAAGAAGTCGTGCTGCTTCATGTGGTCGGGGTAGCGGCTGAAGCACTGCACGCCGTA
GGTCAGGGTGGTCACGAGGGTGGGCCAGGGCACGGGCAGCTTGCCGGTGGTGCAGATGAACTTCAGGGTC
AGCTTGCCGTAGGTGGCATCGCCCTCGCCCTCGCCGGACACGCTGAACTTGTGGCCGTTTACGTCGCCGT
CCAGCTCGACCAGGATGGGCACCACCCCGGTGAACAGCTCCTCGCCCTTGCTCACCATATGTGTGGCCAT
ATTATCATCGTGTTTTTCAAAGGAAAACCACGTCCCCGTGGTTCGGGGGGCCTAGACGTTTTTTTAACCT
CGACTAAACACATGTAAAGCATGTGCACCGAGGCCCCAGATCAGATCCCATACAATGGGGTACCTTCTGG
GCATCCTTCAGCCCCTTGTTGAATACGCTTGAGGAGAGCCATTTGACTCTTTCCACAACTATCCAACTCA
CAACGTGGCACTGGGGTTGTGCCGCCTTTGCAGGTGTATCTTATACACGTGGCTTTTGGCCGCAGAGGCA
CCTGTCGCCAGGTGGGGGGTTCCGCTGCCTGCAAAGGGTCGCTACAGACGTTGTTTGTCTTCAAGAAGCT
TCCAGAGGAACTGCTTCCTTCACGACATTCAACAGACCTTGCATTCCTTTGGCGAGAGGGGAAAGACCCC
TAGGAATGCTCGTCAAGAAGACAGGGCCAGGTTTCCGGGCCCTCACATTGCCAAAAGACGGCAATATGGT
GGAAAATAACATATAGACAAACGCACACCGGCCTTATTCCAAGCGGCTTCGGCCAGTAACGTTAGGGGGG
GGGGAGGGATCTCATTACTAACCGGTACGCGTAGAATCGAGACCGAGGAGAGGGTTAGGGATAGGCTTAC
CTTCGAACCGCGGGCCCTCTAGACTCGAGCGGCCGCCACTGTGCTGGATATCAACCACTTTGTACAAGAA
AGCTGGGTTCTAGAACAATCTCTTTGCTTTTCGTTCCCTAATGAGAACAATTCGTCGTTCTTTCACTTCT
GAGCTCAGATTATTTACCATCTTATTAATGCAATTGTCCAGAACCAAAGAGTATGTTTTGGACTTAATGT
CCTTCCGACAAATGGGGCATTCTATCTTCCGCTTCATCCATTCATTGATACAGTAGGAGCAGAAACTGTG
GGCACAGTTCAAGGTGACAGCCTCAATGAAGTATTCTGAACAAATAATACATTGGAGCTCATTCTCTAGC
ACATCATTCATGTGGCTAAGAACTTCTTCCTTCTGTGCTTGCATCTTCTCCTTCTCTTCCTTGGTCTGCT
CTAATTCTTTGTTCTTGGCTTGAATGATTGCTTCAAAGTCCTTCTTGCTGCGATTTAGCTCTTCCATTAG
AGCCCAATGCTCCTGCAGAGCCTGGGCCAGCTGTTGCTTCAGGTCCTTTTCTCCTTGGGCTATCTCCAAA
CCCTGAAGATGCTGTTCCTCTTCCTGGAAAGTCTTCTCTAGTTGCTCCACTCTTGCCTGCTGCTGAGCCT
GCTCTGCACACAGCTGGGACTGTAAGTCCTGAAGTTCCTGCTCCATTTGCACAACTTTCTTTGAGTTCCC
CTTTTGGGTCTGCTTTTTCACATTCATAACGGCTTCATGTTTTTCCTGCATCTGTATTTTGAGCCTCAGA
ATCCTGGACATGGTCACCTTAAACATCTGTAAGCTTCTCTGAGATGCTGAAGAGTTTGAGGCTTTCTGCT
CATGATGAACCTCTGTGACTTTGGGGAAGCCAGGGTAAATGGGAGCCCCTGTGGTCTTACTTGGCTCAAG
GGCAGTCAACTTAGGATCCAAATTGTCAGAGGGTGTACTGGCCACTTCACCTTTCCCCTGTGATTTCACT
GGCTGACCAGATTCACAAGACACTTTATTTATTTTGGATTTCAAATTTGAGGGGCCTTCAGCTCCAGGAC
CTGCTAATTCATCCAAACTGAATTTCCTTTTAGTTCTCAATTCCTTATTTTTTTCTATCATTTGGTCATT
CTTTGGGGAAAGACAAGGATATATTGTCTCCCAGTCTTCTTCAGTAACTTCATATTCATACTCCGCATTC
TCCTTATTTTCCAGAGGCACTCCAAGTTGGATGTAGTCTCCCTGATGAATGGAATAGACCCTTAAAGGTT
CCAGACGCGCTCTGTTCAGCCAAACACCATTTAGACTCTTGTTGTCCATAATTGTCCATTGGCCCTCAGG
ATTCTGCTTCAAAACACAGTGGTTTCGAGAAATCATCAGGGGGCAGATTTTTGATACCAGTTGGTATGTG
ACACCAAATCCTGCTCCTACAGTCACCTCGCACCCATCTTCCAGCAGCAGCCACCCGGCGCTCATCCCCA
CCCGCCGCAGGCACCAGCTCCGGCCACCGGCGCGGTCTCCTGTGACGAAGAAGCCGGGCTCCCCCATGGT
GCCTGCTTTTTTGTACAAACTTGTTGATATCTGCAGGGCCGCTTCACGACACCTGAAATGGAAGAAAAAA
ACTTTGAACCACTGTCTGAGGCTTGAGAATGAACCAAGATCCAAACTCAAAAAGGGCAAATTCCAAGGAG
AATTACATCAAGTGCCAAGCTGGCCTAACTTCAGTCTCCACCCACTCAGTGTGGGGAAACTCCATCGCAT
AAAACCCCTCCCCCCAACCTAAAGACGACGTACTCCAAAAGCTCGAGAACTAATCGAGGTGCCTGGACGG
CGCCCGGTACTCCGTGGAGTCACATGAAGCGACGGCTGAGGACGGAAAGGCCCTTTTCCTTTGTGTGGGT
GACTCACCCGCCCGCTCTCCCGAGCGCCGCGTCCTCCATTTTGAGCTCCCTGCAGCAGGGCCGGGAAGCG
GCCATCTTTCCGCTCACGCAACTGGTGCCGACCGGGCCAGCCTTGCCGCCCAGGGCGGGGCGATACACGG
CGGCGCGAGGCCAGGCACCAGAGCAGGCCGGCCAGCTTGAGACTACCCCCGTCCGATTCTCGGTGGCCGC
GCTCGCAGGCCCCGCCTCGCCGAACATGTGCGCTGGGACGCACGGGCCCCGTCGCCGCCCGCGGCCCCAA
AAACCGAAATACCAGTGTGCAGATCTTGGCCCGCATTTACAAGACTATCTTGCCAGAAAAAAAGCGTCGC
AGCAGGTCATCAAAAATTTTAAATGGCTAGAGACTTATCGAAAGCAGCGAGACAGGCGCGAAGGTGCCAC
CAGATTCGCACGCGGCGGCCCCAGCGCCCAGGCCAGGCCTCAACTCAAGCACGAGGCGAAGGGGCTCCTT
AAGCGCAAGGCCTCGAACTCTCCCACCCACTTCCAACCCGAAGCTCGGGATCAAGAATCACGTACTGCAG
CCAGGTGGAAGTAATTCAAGGCACGCAAGGGCCATAACCCGTAAAGAGGCCAGGCCCGCGGGAACCACAC
ACGGCACTTACCTGTGTTCTGGCGGCAAACCCGTTGCGAAAAAGAACGTTCACGGCGACTACTGCACTTA
TATACGGTTCTCCCCCACCCTCGGGAAAAAGGCGGAGCCAGTACACGACATCACTTTCCCAGTTTACCCC
GCGCCACCTTCTCTAGGCACCGGTTCAATTGCCGACCCCTCCCCCCAACTTCTCGGGGACTGTGGGCGAT
GTGCGCTCTGCCCACTGACGGGCACCGGAGCCTCACGACTAGTCCAAACTGGATCTCTGCTGTCCCTGTA
ATAAACCCGAAAATTTTGAATTTTTGTAATTTGTTTTTGTAATTCTTTAGTTTGTATGTCTGTTGCTATT
ATGTCTACTATTCTTTCCCCTGCACTGTAC
